>Addgene plasmid #158936 | JGI_018133 | addgene full sequence | sequence record 316871 | Addgene NGS Result
TAATACGACTCACTATAGGGGAATTGTGAGCGGATAACAATTCCCCTCTAGAAATAATTTTGTTTAACTT
TAAGAAGGAGATATACCATGGGCAGCAGCCATCATCATCATCATCACAGCAGCGGCCTGGTGCCGCGCGG
CAGCCATATGGCAAACGGTAACGCCACGTTTCGGCATTCTAATGTTGCGCTGCTGGGTTTGACCGAGATC
TTGGCCCCGAATGTAGTGACTTCACAGGAGTTTGATGAGCGTTTAGCTGATACCTTAAGTACTCTAAATC
TCCCGACCGGTTTACTGCAACGTGTTGCTGGGGTGAATGCTCGCCGTAATTGGGATGAACCCTCACAATT
TGCGGATGGAGCGATTGCGGCCGGTAAAAAGGCCTTGGCGGAAGCAGGAGTAAGCCCGGATTCCATTGGC
CTTATGGTAAATACCTCGGTTACGAGGGAGCATCTTGAACCGTCCGTTGCAGTGGGAGTACACGCGGGAA
TCGGCCTGGGTTCCCGAGCAATGAACTTTGATATCGCCAACGCTTGCTTGGGCTTCGTCAATGGCATGAC
GTTGGCTGCAAACATGATCGATGCAGGCCAAATCGAGTATGCACTGGTGGTGGCTGGCGAGGATGCTAGC
AGGGTTCAGGAGGCTACCTTGCGTCGTTTAACTCGGCCCGGTATTTCACGTGAGGAGTATTTAAATGAAT
TTGCGTCCTTAACATTAGGCTCTGGTGCTTCCGCAGCTGTTTTGGGTCCAGCAGACAAACATCCGAACGG
GCATCGTATTCTCGGCGGGATCACACGCGCGGCGACTCAACATCACGAACTGTGTGTCGGTGACCATAAC
GGAATGTTCACTGACACAAAAGGCTTGCTTGCAGGTGGCATGGAGCTGGTTGTAGCGGCCTGGGAGGAAG
CGCACGAAGATGGTTGGGATTGGCGCGAAATGGACCGATACATTATGCACCAGGTAAGTGACGTCCACGT
GAATAGTATCACAAAGGCAGCCAATCTAGATCCGGATAGGATACCCGTCACTTATCCTGAATTAGGGAAC
GTGGGCCCTGCTTCACTTCCCATTACCCTGAGCCGCGAAGCTAGTCATTTGAAGCGTGGTGATCGCATTT
TATGTATGGGTGTGGGTTCTGGTTTAAACACTGCAATGACCGAGATCGAATGGTAACTCGAGCACCACCA
CCACCACCACTGAGATCCGGCTGCTAACAAAGCCCGAAAGGAAGCTGAGTTGGCTGCTGCCACCGCTGAG
CAATAACTAGCATAACCCCTTGGGGCCTCTAAACGGGTCTTGAGGGGTTTTTTGCTGAAAGGAGGAACTA
TATCCGGATTGGCGAATGGG
[124 nt withheld, positions 1351-1474]
C
[91 nt withheld, positions 1476-1566]
A
[49 nt withheld, positions 1568-1616]
CCTTTGACGTTGGAGTCCACGTTCTTT
[37 nt withheld, positions 1644-1680]
ACCCTATCTCGGTCTATTCTTTTGATTTATAAGGGATTTTGCCGATTTCGGCCTATTGGTTAAAAAATGA
GCTGATTTAACAAAAATTTAACGCGAATTTTAACAAAATATTAACGCTTACAATTTAGGTGGCACTTTTC
GGGGAAATGTGCGCGGAACCCCTATTTGTTTATTTTTCTAAATACATTCAAATATGTATCCGCTCATGAA
TTAATTCTTAGAAAAACTCATCGAGCATCAAATGAAACTGCAATTTATTCATATCAGGATTATCAATACC
ATATTTTTGAAAAAGCCGTTTCTGTAATGAAGGAGAAAACTCACCGAGGCAGTTCCATAGGATGGCAAGA
TCCTGGTATCGGTCTGCGATTCCGACTCGTCCAACATCAATACAACCTATTAATTTCCCCTCGTCAAAAA
TAAGGTTATCAAGTGAGAAATCACCATGAGTGACGACTGAATCCGGTGAGAATGGCAAAAGTTTATGCAT
TTCTTTCCAGACTTGTTCAACAGGCCAGCCATTACGCTCGTCATCAAAATCACTCGCATCAACCAAACCG
TTATTCATTCGTGATTGCGCCTGAGCGAGACGAAATACGCGATCGCTGTTAAAAGGACAATTACAAACAG
GAATCGAATGCAACCGGCGCAGGAACACTGCCAGCGCATCAACAATATTTTCACCTGAATCAGGATATTC
TTCTAATACCTGGAATGCTGTTTTCCCGGGGATCGCAGTGGTGAGTAACCATGCATCATCAGGAGTACGG
ATAAAATGCTTGATGGTCGGAAGAGGCATAAATTCCGTCAGCCAGTTTAGTCTGACCATCTCATCTGTAA
CATCATTGGCAACGCTACCTTTGCCATGTTTCAGAAACAACTCTGGCGCATCGGGCTTCCCATACAATCG
ATAGATTGTCGCACCTGATTGCCCGACATTATCGCGAGCCCATTTATACCCATATAAATCAGCATCCATG
TTGGAATTTAATCGCGGCCTAGAGCAAGACGTTTCCCGTTGAATATGGCTCATAACACCCCTTGTATTAC
TGTTTATGTAAGCAGACAGTTTTATTGTTCATGACCAAAATCCCTTAACGTGAGTTTTCGTTCCACTGAG
CGTCAGACCCCGTAGAAAAGATCAAAGGATCTTCTTGAGATCCTTTTTTTCTGCGCGTAATCTGCTGCTT
GCAAACAAAAAAACCACCGCTACCAGCGGTGGTTTGTTTGCCGGATCAAGAGCTACCAACTCTTTTTCCG
AAGGTAACTGGCTTCAGCAGAGCGCAGATACCAAATACTGTCCTTCTAGTGTAGCCGTAGTTAGGCCACC
ACTTCAAGAACTCTGTAGCACCGCCTACATACCTCGCTCTGCTAATCCTGTTACCAGTGGCTGCTGCCAG
TGGCGATAAGTCGTGTCTTACCGGGTTGGACTCAAGACGATAGTTACCGGATAAGGCGCAGCGGTCGGGC
TGAACGGGGGGTTCGTGCACACAGCCCAGCTTGGAGCGAACGACCTACACCGAACTGAGATACCTACAGC
GTGAGCTATGAGAAAGCGCCACGCTTCCCGAAGGGAGAAAGGCGGACAGGTATCCGGTAAGCGGCAGGGT
CGGAACAGGAGAGCGCACGAGGGAGCTTCCAGGGGGAAACGCCTGGTATCTTTATAGTCCTGTCGGGTTT
CGCCACCTCTGACTTGAGCGTCGATTTTTGTGATGCTCGTCAGGGGGGCGGAGCCTATGGAAAAACGCCA
GCAACGCGGCCTTTTTACGGTTCCTGGCCTTTTGCTGGCCTTTTGCTCACATGTTCTTTCCTGCGTTATC
CCCTGATTCTGTGGATAACCGTATTACCGCCTTTGAGTGAGCTGATACCGCTCGCCGCAGCCGAACGACC
GAGCGCAGCGAGTCAGTGAGCGAGGAAGCGGAAGAGCGCCTGATGCGGTATTTTCTCCTTACGCATCTGT
GCGGTATTTCACACCGCAATGGTGCACTCTCAGTACAATCTGCTCTGATGCCGCATAGTTAAGCCAGTAT
ACACTCCGCTATCGCTACGTGACTGGGTCATGGCTGCGCCCCGACACCCGCCAACACCCGCTGACGCGCC
CTGACGGGCTTGTCTGCTCCCGGCATCCGCTTACAGACAAGCTGTGACCGTCTCCGGGAGCTGCATGTGT
CAGAGGTTTTCACCGTCATCACCGAAACGCGCGAGGCAGCTGCGGTAAAGCTCATCAGCGTGGTCGTGAA
GCGATTCACAGATGTCTGCCTGTTCATCCGCGTCCAGCTCGTTGAGTTTCTCCAGAAGCGTTAATGTCTG
GCTTCTGATAAAGCGGGCCATGTTAAGGGCGGTTTTTTCCTGTTTGGTCACTGATGCCTCCGTGTAAGGG
GGATTTCTGTTCATGGGGGTAATGATACCGATGAAACGAGAGAGGATGCTCACGATACGGGTTACTGATG
ATGAACATGCCCGGTTACTGGAACGTTGTGAGGGTAAACAACTGGCGGTATGGATGCGGCGGGACCAGAG
AAAAATCACTCAGGGTCAATGCCAGCGCTTCGTTAATACAGATGTAGGTGTTCCACAGGGTAGCCAGCAG
CATCCTGCGATGCAGATCCGGAACATAATGGTGCAGGGCGCTGACTTCCGCGTTTCCAGACTTTACGAAA
CACGGAAACCGAAGACCATTCATGTTGTTGCTCAGGTCGCAGACGTTTTGCAGCAGCAGTCGCTTCACGT
TCGCTCGCGTATCGGTGATTCATTCTGCTAACCAGTAAGGCAACCCCGCCAGCCTAGCCGGGTCCTCAAC
GACAGGAGCACGATCATGCGCACCCGTGGGGCCGCCATGCCGGCGATAATGGCCTGCTTCTCGCCGAAAC
GTTTGGTGGCGGGACCAGTGACGAAGGCTTGAGCGAGGGCGTGCAAGATTCCGAATACCGCAAGCGACAG
GCCGATCATCGTCGCGCTCCAGCGAAAGCGGTCCTCGCCGAAAATGACCCAGAGCGCTGCCGGCACCTGT
CCTACGAGTTGCATGATAAAGAAGACAGTCATAAGTGCGGCGACGATAGTCATGCCCCGCGCCCACCGGA
AGGAGCTGACTGGGTTGAAGGCTCTCAAGGGCATCGGTCGAGATCCCGGTGCCTAATGAGTGAGCTAACT
TACATTAATTGCGTTGCGCTCACTGCCCGCTTTCCAGTCGGGAAACCTGTCGTGCCAGCTGCATTAATGA
ATCGGCCAACGCGCGGGGAGAGGCGGTTTGCGTATTGGGCGCCAGGGTGGTTTTTCTTTTCACCAGTGAG
ACGGGCAACAGCTGATTGCCCTTCACCGCCTGGCCCTGAGAGAGTTGCAGCAAGCGGTCCACGCTGGTTT
GCCCCAGCAGGCGAAAATCCTGTTTGATGGTGGTTAACGGCGGGATATAACATGAGCTGTCTTCGGTATC
GTCGTATCCCACTACCGAGATATCCGCACCAACGCGCAGCCCGGACTCGGTAATGGCGCGCATTGCGCCC
AGCGCCATCTGATCGTTGGCAACCAGCATCGCAGTGGGAACGATGCCCTCATTCAGCATTTGCATGGTTT
GTTGAAAACCGGACATGGCACTCCAGTCGCCTTCCCGTTCCGCTATCGGCTGAATTTGATTGCGAGTGAG
ATATTTATGCCAGCCAGCCAGACGCAGACGCGCCGAGACAGAACTTAATGGGCCCGCTAACAGCGCGATT
TGCTGGTGACCCAATGCGACCAGATGCTCCACGCCCAGTCGCGTACCGTCTTCATGGGAGAAAATAATAC
TGTTGATGGGTGTCTGGTCAGAGACATCAAGAAATAACGCCGGAACATTAGTGCAGGCAGCTTCCACAGC
AATGGCATCCTGGTCATCCAGCGGATAGTTAATGATCAGCCCACTGACGCGTTGCGCGAGAAGATTGTGC
ACCGCCGCTTTACAGGCTTCGACGCCGCTTCGTTCTACCATCGACACCACCACGCTGGCACCCAGTTGAT
CGGCGCGAGATTTAATCGCCGCGACAATTTGCGACGGCGCGTGCAGGGCCAGACTGGAGGTGGCAACGCC
AATCAGCAACGACTGTTTGCCCGCCAGTTGTTGTGCCACGCGGTTGGGAATGTAATTCAGCTCCGCCATC
GCCGCTTCCACTTTTTCCCGCGTTTTCGCAGAAACGTGGCTGGCCTGGTTCACCACGCGGGAAACGGTCT
GATAAGAGACACCGGCATACTCTGCGACATCGTATAACGTTACTGGTTTCACATTCACCACCCTGAATTG
ACTCTCTTCCGGGCGCTATCATGCCATACCGCGAAAGGTTTTGCGCCATTCGATGGTGTCCGGGATCTCG
ACGCTCTCCCTTATGCGACTCCTGCATTAGGAAGCAGCCCAGTAGTAGGTTGAGGCCGTTGAGCACCGCC
GCCGCAAGGAATGGTGCATGCAAGGAGATGGCGCCCAACAGTCCCCCGGCCACGGGGCCTGCCACCATAC
CCACGCCGAAACAAGCGCTCATGAGCCCGAAGTGGCGAGCCCGATCTTCCCCATCGGTGATGTCGGCGAT
ATAGGCGCCAGCAACCGCACCTGTGGCGCCGGTGATGCCGGCCACGATGCGTCCGGCGTAGAGGATCGAG
ATCTCGATCCCGCGAAAT
Features (pLannotate 1.2.2; 20 found; start..end, strand, type, name):
      1..19      +  promoter       T7 promoter: promoter for bacteriophage T7 RNA polymerase
     20..44      +  protein_bind   lac operator: The lac repressor binds to the lac operator to inhibit transcription in E. coli. This inhibition can be relieved by adding lactose or isopropyl-β-D-thiogalactopyranoside (IPTG). lac repressor encoded by lacI
     59..81      +  RBS            RBS: efficient ribosome binding site from bacteriophage T7 gene 10 (Olins and Rangwala, 1989)
    100..116     +  CDS            capTEV™ (fragment): composite tag for in vivo biotinylation, TEV protease cleavage, and 6xHis tagging
    127..144     +  CDS            thrombin site: thrombin recognition and cleavage site
   1183..1200    +  CDS            9xHis (fragment): 9xHis affinity tag
   1210..1259    +  CDS            SET1 (fragment): solubility-enhancement tag derived from T7 phage gene 10B
   1267..1314    +  terminator     T7 terminator: transcription terminator for bacteriophage T7 RNA polymerase
   1351..1779    +  rep_origin     f1 ori (sequence partly withheld): f1 bacteriophage origin of replication; arrow indicates direction of (+) strand synthesis
   1832..1889    +  promoter       AmpR promoter (fragment): bla
   1898..2713    -  CDS            KanR: aminoglycoside phosphotransferase; aph(3')-Ia; confers resistance to kanamycin in bacteria or G418 (Geneticin®) in eukaryotes
   2835..3423    +  rep_origin     ori: high-copy-number ColE1/pMB1/pBR322/pUC origin of replication
   3609..3748    -  misc_feature   bom: basis of mobility region from pBR322
   3850..4041    -  CDS            rop: Rop protein, which maintains plasmids at low copy number; rop
   4058..4438    +  CDS            YPB1_ECOLX: Protein predicted: Swiss-Prot protein existence level 4. From Escherichia coli.
   4510..4801    -  CDS            TcR (fragment): tetracycline efflux protein; tet; confers resistance to tetracycline
   4816..4837    -  protein_bind   CAP binding site: CAP binding activates transcription in the presence of cAMP. E. coli catabolite activator protein
   4850..5932    -  CDS            lacI: lac repressor; lacI; The lac repressor binds to the lac operator to inhibit transcription in E. coli. This inhibition can be relieved by adding lactose or isopropyl-β-D-thiogalactopyranoside (IPTG).
   5933..6010    -  promoter       lacI promoter: lacI
   6018..6297    -  CDS            TcR (fragment): tetracycline efflux protein; tet; confers resistance to tetracycline
