[The description below was written by a language model from this plasmid's Addgene catalogue record and pLannotate feature annotations shown in this document.]
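Description:
JGI_018133 is a bacterial expression plasmid built on the pET28b backbone, carrying a synthetic open reading frame designated WP_101620581_1 (also labelled Batch220B_p070). According to the depositor's note, the insert was placed by Gibson assembly into the vector opened at NdeI and XhoI. The record does not say what protein this identifier corresponds to or what its function is. The only stated context is a programme on hydrocarbon structures for fuels and chemicals, which suggests, but does not establish, a candidate enzyme for that work.

The 6,318 nt sequence shows the standard pET expression arrangement. A T7 promoter is followed by a lac operator and the phage T7 gene 10 ribosome binding site, and a T7 terminator closes the unit. Transcription therefore depends on T7 RNA polymerase supplied by the host. It is held off by the lac repressor encoded by the plasmid's own lacI gene until IPTG or lactose is added. Upstream of the insert region, the annotation detects a short His-tag-like fragment and a thrombin cleavage site, consistent with the N-terminal tag of pET28. A second His-type fragment lies just downstream of the insert. Whether that C-terminal tag is actually translated depends on a stop codon in the insert, which the record does not state. The insert itself, in the roughly 1 kb between these elements, is not annotated.

Selection is by kanamycin through the aph(3')-Ia gene, and replication is from a pBR322/ColE1-type origin accompanied by rop and the bom region. The catalogue lists the plasmid as high copy, although rop normally restrains copy number. An f1 origin is also present. The small AmpR promoter, SET1 and TcR fragment calls appear to be backbone remnants or partial matches rather than functional parts.
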