Addgene plasmid #158936: JGI_018133
Purpose: Hydrocarbon Structures for Fuels and Chemicals
Depositing lab: Joint Genome Institute.
Backbone
  Vector backbone: pET28b
  Vector type: Synthetic Biology
Growth in bacteria
  Bacterial resistance: Kanamycin, 50 μg/mL
  Growth temperature: 37°C
  Growth strain: Top10
  Copy number: High Copy
Gene/Insert
  Gene/Insert name: WP_101620581_1 (alt name: Batch220B_p070)
  Species: Synthetic
  Cloning method: Gibson Cloning
Terms and licenses: Academic/Nonprofit Terms; Industry Terms: Not Available to Industry
Depositor comments: pET28b_NdeIXhoI vector with WP_101620581_1 insert, JGI ICE Registry: https://registry.jgi.doe.gov/entry/18133
How to cite: JGI_018133 was a gift from Joint Genome Institute (Addgene plasmid # 158936 ; http://n2t.net/addgene:158936 ; RRID:Addgene_158936)
