>Addgene plasmid #158936 | JGI_018133 | depositor partial sequence | sequence record 306646 | gene insert with vector overlaps
CACAGCAGCGGCCTGGTGCCGCGCGGCAGCCATATGGCAAACGGTAACGCCACGTTTCGGCATTCTAATG
TTGCGCTGCTGGGTTTGACCGAGATCTTGGCCCCGAATGTAGTGACTTCACAGGAGTTTGATGAGCGTTT
AGCTGATACCTTAAGTACTCTAAATCTCCCGACCGGTTTACTGCAACGTGTTGCTGGGGTGAATGCTCGC
CGTAATTGGGATGAACCCTCACAATTTGCGGATGGAGCGATTGCGGCCGGTAAAAAGGCCTTGGCGGAAG
CAGGAGTAAGCCCGGATTCCATTGGCCTTATGGTAAATACCTCGGTTACGAGGGAGCATCTTGAACCGTC
CGTTGCAGTGGGAGTACACGCGGGAATCGGCCTGGGTTCCCGAGCAATGAACTTTGATATCGCCAACGCT
TGCTTGGGCTTCGTCAATGGCATGACGTTGGCTGCAAACATGATCGATGCAGGCCAAATCGAGTATGCAC
TGGTGGTGGCTGGCGAGGATGCTAGCAGGGTTCAGGAGGCTACCTTGCGTCGTTTAACTCGGCCCGGTAT
TTCACGTGAGGAGTATTTAAATGAATTTGCGTCCTTAACATTAGGCTCTGGTGCTTCCGCAGCTGTTTTG
GGTCCAGCAGACAAACATCCGAACGGGCATCGTATTCTCGGCGGGATCACACGCGCGGCGACTCAACATC
ACGAACTGTGTGTCGGTGACCATAACGGAATGTTCACTGACACAAAAGGCTTGCTTGCAGGTGGCATGGA
GCTGGTTGTAGCGGCCTGGGAGGAAGCGCACGAAGATGGTTGGGATTGGCGCGAAATGGACCGATACATT
ATGCACCAGGTAAGTGACGTCCACGTGAATAGTATCACAAAGGCAGCCAATCTAGATCCGGATAGGATAC
CCGTCACTTATCCTGAATTAGGGAACGTGGGCCCTGCTTCACTTCCCATTACCCTGAGCCGCGAAGCTAG
TCATTTGAAGCGTGGTGATCGCATTTTATGTATGGGTGTGGGTTCTGGTTTAAACACTGCAATGACCGAG
ATCGAATGGTAACTCGAGCACCACCACCACCACCACTGAGATCCG
